Addgene plasmid #250856: pLJM1-Halo-RNaseL
Purpose: lentiviral vector for expressing Halo-tagged RNase L
Depositing lab: Britt Glaunsinger. Depositing organization: University of California, Berkeley.
Backbone
  Vector backbone: pLJM1-puro
  Backbone size w/o insert (bp): 7345
  Total vector size (bp): 10504
  Vector type: Mammalian Expression, Lentiviral
  Selectable markers: Puromycin
Growth in bacteria
  Bacterial resistance: Ampicillin, 100 μg/mL
  Growth temperature: 30°C
  Growth strain: NEB Stable
  Copy number: Unknown
Gene/Insert
  Gene/Insert name: RNASEL
  Species: H. sapiens (human)
  Insert size (bp): 2220
  Entrez Gene: RNASEL (a.k.a. PRCA1, RNS4)
  Promoter: CMV promoter
  Tag / fusion protein: HaloTag (N terminal on insert)
  Cloning method: Gibson Cloning
  Sequencing primers: 5′ CGCAAATGGGCGGTAGGCGTG
Terms and licenses: Academic/Nonprofit Terms; Industry Terms: Not Available to Industry
How to cite: pLJM1-Halo-RNaseL was a gift from Britt Glaunsinger (Addgene plasmid # 250856 ; http://n2t.net/addgene:250856 ; RRID:Addgene_250856)
