[The description below was written by a language model from this plasmid's Addgene catalogue record and pLannotate feature annotations shown in this document.]
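Description:
pLJM1-Halo-RNaseL is a lentiviral mammalian expression vector of about 10.5 kb, built on the pLJM1-puro backbone to deliver human RNASEL fused to an N-terminal HaloTag. In bacteria it replicates from a high-copy ColE1/pUC-type origin and is selected with ampicillin through the bla gene. An f1 origin, lac regulatory remnants and T7/T3 promoters are carried over from the parental cloning backbone.

The viral portion has a third-generation, self-inactivating layout. An RSV promoter drives a truncated HIV-1 5' LTR, followed by the Ψ packaging signal, a gag fragment and the Rev response element, and the genome ends in a ΔU3 3' LTR with a downstream SV40 polyadenylation signal. These elements allow the RNA genome to be transcribed, exported in a Rev-dependent manner and packaged when helper functions are supplied in trans, while the U3 deletion disables LTR promoter activity after integration. Within the provirus, the CMV enhancer/promoter drives the HaloTag–RNase L open reading frame. A cPPT/CTS element lies downstream of this cassette, followed by a human PGK promoter expressing puromycin N-acetyltransferase for selection of transduced cells. A residual U6 promoter fragment sits just upstream of the CMV enhancer and has no stated function here.

RNase L is the interferon-pathway endoribonuclease that cleaves single-stranded viral and cellular RNAs. HaloTag is a modified dehalogenase that binds chloroalkane ligands covalently, so the fusion can be labelled with fluorescent or affinity ligands. The recorded purpose is simply lentiviral expression of Halo-tagged RNase L, and the record does not state any specific downstream application.
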