Features (pLannotate 1.2.2; 29 found; start..end, strand, type, name):
    131..334     +  promoter       CMV promoter: human cytomegalovirus (CMV) immediate early promoter
    396..1285    +  CDS            HaloTag® (fragment): modified bacterial dehalogenase that forms covalent bonds with chloroalkane derivatives
   1320..3542    +  CDS            RNASEL: RN5A_HUMAN - Also known as RNS4. Experimental evidence at protein level: Swiss-Prot protein existence level 1. Endoribonuclease that functions in the interferon (IFN) antiviral response. In INF treated and virus infected cells, RNASEL probably mediates its antiviral effects through a combination of direct cleavage of single-stranded viral RNAs, inhibition of protein synthesis through the degradation of rRNA, induction of apoptosis, and induction of other antiviral genes. RNASEL mediated apoptosis is the result of a JNK-dependent stress-response pathway leading to cytochrome c release from mito
   3587..3704    +  misc_feature   cPPT/CTS: central polypurine tract and central termination sequence of HIV-1
   3753..4263    +  promoter       hPGK promoter: human phosphoglycerate kinase 1 promoter
   4285..4884    +  CDS            PuroR: puromycin N-acetyltransferase; pac from Streptomyces alboniger; confers resistance to puromycin
   4927..5010    +  CDS            nef (fragment): NEF_HV1Z2 - Experimental evidence at protein level: Swiss-Prot protein existence level 1. Extracellular Nef protein targets CD4(+) T-lymphocytes for apoptosis by interacting with CXCR4 surface receptors. From Human immunodeficiency virus type 1 group M subtype D (isolate Z2/CDC-Z34) (HIV-1).
   5012..5245    +  LTR            3' LTR (ΔU3): self-inactivating 3' long terminal repeat (LTR) from HIV-1
   5317..5438    +  polyA_signal   SV40 poly(A) signal: SV40 polyadenylation signal
   5478..5613    +  rep_origin     SV40 ori: SV40 origin of replication
   5634..5652    -  promoter       T7 promoter: promoter for bacteriophage T7 RNA polymerase
   5660..5815    +  CDS            lacZα (fragment): LacZα fragment of β-galactosidase; lacZ fragment
   5820..6248    +  rep_origin     f1 ori (sequence partly withheld): f1 bacteriophage origin of replication; arrow indicates direction of (+) strand synthesis
   6301..6405    +  promoter       AmpR promoter: bla
   6406..7266    +  CDS            AmpR: β-lactamase; bla; confers resistance to ampicillin, carbenicillin, and related antibiotics
   7437..8025    +  rep_origin     ori: high-copy-number ColE1/pMB1/pBR322/pUC origin of replication
   8208..8300    +  CDS            lacI (fragment): lac repressor; lacI; The lac repressor binds to the lac operator to inhibit transcription in E. coli. This inhibition can be relieved by adding lactose or isopropyl-β-D-thiogalactopyranoside (IPTG).
   8313..8334    +  protein_bind   CAP binding site: CAP binding activates transcription in the presence of cAMP. E. coli catabolite activator protein
   8349..8379    +  promoter       lac promoter: promoter for the E. coli lac operon
   8387..8403    +  protein_bind   lac operator: The lac repressor binds to the lac operator to inhibit transcription in E. coli. This inhibition can be relieved by adding lactose or isopropyl-β-D-thiogalactopyranoside (IPTG). lac repressor encoded by lacI
   8448..8466    +  promoter       T3 promoter: promoter for bacteriophage T3 RNA polymerase
   8494..8720    +  promoter       RSV promoter: Rous sarcoma virus enhancer/promoter
   8721..8901    +  LTR            5' LTR (truncated): truncated 5' long terminal repeat (LTR) from HIV-1
   8948..9073    +  misc_feature   HIV-1 Ψ: packaging signal of human immunodeficiency virus type 1
   9057..9420    +  CDS            HIV-1 gag (fragment): gag protein from human immunodeficiency virus 1; gag
   9566..9799    +  misc_feature   RRE: The Rev response element (RRE) of HIV-1 allows for Rev-dependent mRNA export from the nucleus to the cytoplasm.
  10176..10276   +  CDS            Rev (fragment): human immunodeficiency virus 1 (HIV-1) Rev protein; rev; enhances nuclear export of unspliced and incompletely spliced viral mRNAs
  10326..5       +  promoter       U6 promoter (fragment) (across the origin): RNA polymerase III promoter for human U6 snRNA
  10500..130     +  enhancer       CMV enhancer (fragment) (across the origin): human cytomegalovirus immediate early enhancer; contains an 18-bp deletion relative to the standard CMV enhancer
>Addgene plasmid #250856 | pLJM1-Halo-RNaseL | addgene full sequence | sequence record 498577 | Addgene NGS Result
TATGCCAAGTACGCCCCCTATTGACGTCAATGACGGTAAATGGCCCGCCTGGCATTATGCCCAGTACATG
ACCTTATGGGACTTTCCTACTTGGCAGTACATCTACGTATTAGTCATCGCTATTACCATGGTGATGCGGT
TTTGGCAGTACATCAATGGGCGTGGATAGCGGTTTGACTCACGGGGATTTCCAAGTCTCCACCCCATTGA
CGTCAATGGGAGTTTGTTTTGGCACCAAAATCAACGGGACTTTCCAAAATGTCGTAACAACTCCGCCCCA
TTGACGCAAATGGGCGGTAGGCGTGTACGGTGGGAGGTCTATATAAGCAGAGCTGGTTTAGTGAACCGTC
AGATCCGCTAGCGCTACCGGTGTCGACGATATCTCTAGAGCCACCATGGCAGAAATCGGTACTGGCTTTC
CATTCGACCCCCATTATGTGGAAGTCCTGGGCGAGCGCATGCACTACGTCGATGTTGGTCCGCGCGATGG
CACCCCTGTGCTGTTCCTGCACGGTAACCCGACCTCCTCCTACGTGTGGCGCAACATCATCCCGCATGTT
GCACCGACCCATCGCTGCATTGCTCCAGACCTGATCGGTATGGGCAAATCCGACAAACCAGACCTGGGTT
ATTTCTTCGACGACCACGTCCGCTTCATGGATGCCTTCATCGAAGCCCTGGGTCTGGAAGAGGTCGTCCT
GGTCATTCACGACTGGGGCTCCGCTCTGGGTTTCCACTGGGCCAAGCGCAATCCAGAGCGCGTCAAAGGT
ATTGCATTTATGGAGTTCATCCGCCCTATCCCGACCTGGGACGAATGGCCAGAATTTGCCCGCGAGACCT
TCCAGGCCTTCCGCACCACCGACGTCGGCCGCAAGCTGATCATCGATCAGAACGTTTTTATCGAGGGTAC
GCTGCCGATGGGTGTCGTCCGCCCGCTGACTGAAGTCGAGATGGACCATTACCGCGAGCCGTTCCTGAAT
CCTGTTGACCGCGAGCCACTGTGGCGCTTCCCAAACGAGCTGCCAATCGCCGGTGAGCCAGCGAACATCG
TCGCGCTGGTCGAAGAATACATGGACTGGCTGCACCAGTCCCCTGTCCCGAAGCTGCTGTTCTGGGGCAC
CCCAGGCGTTCTGATCCCACCGGCCGAAGCCGCTCGCCTGGCCAAAAGCCTGCCTAACTGCAAGGCTGTG
GACATCGGCCCGGGTCTGAATCTGCTGCAAGAAGACAACCCGGACCTGATCGGCAGCGAGATCGCGCGCT
GGCTGTCGACGCTCGAGATTTCCGGATCCGCTGGCTCCGCTGCTGGTTCTGGCGAATTCATGGAGAGCAG
GGATCACAACAACCCCCAGGAGGGACCCACGTCCTCCAGCGGTAGAAGGGCTGCAGTGGAAGACAATCAC
TTGCTGATTAAAGCTGTTCAAAACGAAGATGTTGACCTGGTCCAGCAATTGCTGGAAGGTGGAGCCAATG
TTAATTTCCAGGAAGAGGAAGGGGGCTGGACACCTCTGCATAACGCAGTACAAATGAGCAGGGAGGACAT
TGTGGAACTTCTGCTTCGTCATGGTGCTGACCCTGTTCTGAGGAAGAAGAATGGGGCCACGCCTTTTATC
CTCGCAGCGATTGCGGGGAGCGTGAAGCTGCTGAAACTTTTCCTTTCTAAAGGAGCAGATGTCAATGAGT
GTGATTTTTATGGCTTCACAGCCTTCATGGAAGCCGCTGTGTATGGTAAGGTCAAAGCCCTAAAATTCCT
TTATAAGAGAGGAGCAAATGTGAATTTGAGGCGAAAGACAAAGGAGGATCAAGAGCGGCTGAGGAAAGGA
GGGGCCACAGCTCTCATGGACGCTGCTGAAAAAGGACACGTAGAGGTCTTGAAGATTCTCCTTGATGAGA
TGGGGGCAGATGTAAACGCCTGTGACAATATGGGCAGAAATGCCTTGATCCATGCTCTCCTGAGCTCTGA
CGATAGTGATGTGGAGGCTATTACGCATCTGCTGCTGGACCATGGGGCTGATGTCAATGTGAGGGGAGAA
AGAGGGAAGACTCCCCTGATCCTGGCAGTGGAGAAGAAGCACTTGGGTTTGGTGCAGAGGCTTCTGGAGC
AAGAGCACATAGAGATTAATGACACAGACAGTGATGGCAAAACAGCACTGCTGCTTGCTGTTGAACTCAA
ACTGAAGAAAATCGCCGAGTTGCTGTGCAAACGTGGAGCCAGTACAGATTGTGGGGATCTTGTTATGACA
GCGAGGCGGAATTATGACCATTCCCTTGTGAAGGTTCTTCTCTCTCATGGAGCCAAAGAAGATTTTCACC
CTCCTGCTGAAGACTGGAAGCCTCAGAGCTCACACTGGGGGGCAGCCCTGAAGGATCTCCACAGAATATA
CCGCCCTATGATTGGCAAACTCAAGTTCTTTATTGATGAAAAATACAAAATTGCTGATACTTCAGAAGGA
GGCATCTACCTGGGGTTCTATGAGAAGCAAGAAGTAGCTGTGAAGACGTTCTGTGAGGGCAGCCCACGTG
CACAGCGGGAAGTCTCTTGTCTGCAAAGCAGCCGAGAGAACAGTCACTTGGTGACATTCTATGGGAGTGA
GAGCCACAGGGGCCACTTGTTTGTGTGTGTCACCCTCTGTGAGCAGACTCTGGAAGCGTGTTTGGATGTG
CACAGAGGGGAAGATGTGGAAAATGAGGAAGATGAATTTGCCCGAAATGTCCTGTCATCTATATTTAAGG
CTGTTCAAGAACTACACTTGTCCTGTGGATACACCCACCAGGATCTGCAACCACAAAACATCTTAATAGA
TTCTAAGAAAGCTGCTCACCTGGCAGATTTTGATAAGAGCATCAAGTGGGCTGGAGATCCACAGGAAGTC
AAGAGAGATCTAGAGGACCTTGGACGGCTGGTCCTCTATGTGGTAAAGAAGGGAAGCATCTCATTTGAGG
ATCTGAAAGCTCAAAGTAATGAAGAGGTGGTTCAACTTTCTCCAGATGAGGAAACTAAGGACCTCATTCA
TCGTCTCTTCCATCCTGGGGAACATGTGAGGGACTGTCTGAGTGACCTGCTGGGTCATCCCTTCTTTTGG
ACTTGGGAGAGCCGCTATAGGACGCTTCGGAATGTGGGAAATGAATCCGACATCAAAACACGAAAATCTG
AAAGTGAGATCCTCAGACTACTGCAACCTGGGCCTTCTGAACATTCCAAAAGTTTTGACAAGTGGACGAC
TAAGATTAATGAATGTGTTATGAAAAAAATGAATAAGTTTTATGAAAAAAGAGGCAATTTCTACCAGAAC
ACTGTGGGTGATCTGCTAAAGTTCATCCGGAATTTGGGAGAACACATTGATGAAGAAAAGCATAAAAAGA
TGAAATTAAAAATTGGAGACCCTTCCCTGTATTTTCAGAAGACATTTCCAGATCTGGTGATCTATGTCTA
CACAAAACTACAGAACACAGAATATAGAAAGCATTTCCCCCAAACCCACAGTCCAAACAAGCCTCAGTGT
GATGGAGCTGGTGGGGCCAGTGGGTTGGCCAGCCCTGGGTGCTGAGAATTCTCGACCTCGAGACAAATGG
CAGTATTCATCCACAATTTTAAAAGAAAAGGGGGGATTGGGGGGTACAGTGCAGGGGAAAGAATAGTAGA
CATAATAGCAACAGACATACAAACTAAAGAATTACAAAAACAAATTACAAAAATTCAAAATTTTCGGGTT
TATTACAGGGACAGCAGAGATCCACTTTGGCCGCGGCTCGAGGGGGTTGGGGTTGCGCCTTTTCCAAGGC
AGCCCTGGGTTTGCGCAGGGACGCGGCTGCTCTGGGCGTGGTTCCGGGAAACGCAGCGGCGCCGACCCTG
GGTCTCGCACATTCTTCACGTCCGTTCGCAGCGTCACCCGGATCTTCGCCGCTACCCTTGTGGGCCCCCC
GGCGACGCTTCCTGCTCCGCCCCTAAGTCGGGAAGGTTCCTTGCGGTTCGCGGCGTGCCGGACGTGACAA
ACGGAAGCCGCACGTCTCACTAGTACCCTCGCAGACGGACAGCGCCAGGGAGCAATGGCAGCGCGCCGAC
CGCGATGGGCTGTGGCCAATAGCGGCTGCTCAGCAGGGCGCGCCGAGAGCAGCGGCCGGGAAGGGGCGGT
GCGGGAGGCGGGGTGTGGGGCGGTAGTGTGGGCCCTGTTCCTGCCCGCGCGGTGTTCCGCATTCTGCAAG
CCTCCGGAGCGCACGTCGGCAGTCGGCTCCCTCGTTGACCGAATCACCGACCTCTCTCCCCAGGGGGATC
CACCGGAGCTTACCATGACCGAGTACAAGCCCACGGTGCGCCTCGCCACCCGCGACGACGTCCCCAGGGC
CGTACGCACCCTCGCCGCCGCGTTCGCCGACTACCCCGCCACGCGCCACACCGTCGATCCGGACCGCCAC
ATCGAGCGGGTCACCGAGCTGCAAGAACTCTTCCTCACGCGCGTCGGGCTCGACATCGGCAAGGTGTGGG
TCGCGGACGACGGCGCCGCGGTGGCGGTCTGGACCACGCCGGAGAGCGTCGAAGCGGGGGCGGTGTTCGC
CGAGATCGGCCCGCGCATGGCCGAGTTGAGCGGTTCCCGGCTGGCCGCGCAGCAACAGATGGAAGGCCTC
CTGGCGCCGCACCGGCCCAAGGAGCCCGCGTGGTTCCTGGCCACCGTCGGCGTCTCGCCCGACCACCAGG
GCAAGGGTCTGGGCAGCGCCGTCGTGCTCCCCGGAGTGGAGGCGGCCGAGCGCGCCGGGGTGCCCGCCTT
CCTGGAGACCTCCGCGCCCCGCAACCTCCCCTTCTACGAGCGGCTCGGCTTCACCGTCACCGCCGACGTC
GAGGTGCCCGAAGGACCGCGCACCTGGTGCATGACCCGCAAGCCCGGTGCCTGACGCCCGCCCCACGACC
CGCAGCGCCCGACCGAAAGGAGCGCACGACCCCATGCATCGGTACCTTTAAGACCAATGACTTACAAGGC
AGCTGTAGATCTTAGCCACTTTTTAAAAGAAAAGGGGGGACTGGAAGGGCTAATTCACTCCCAACGAAGA
CAAGATCTGCTTTTTGCTTGTACTGGGTCTCTCTGGTTAGACCAGATCTGAGCCTGGGAGCTCTCTGGCT
AACTAGGGAACCCACTGCTTAAGCCTCAATAAAGCTTGCCTTGAGTGCTTCAAGTAGTGTGTGCCCGTCT
GTTGTGTGACTCTGGTAACTAGAGATCCCTCAGACCCTTTTAGTCAGTGTGGAAAATCTCTAGCAGTAGT
AGTTCATGTCATCTTATTATTCAGTATTTATAACTTGCAAAGAAATGAATATCAGAGAGTGAGAGGAACT
TGTTTATTGCAGCTTATAATGGTTACAAATAAAGCAATAGCATCACAAATTTCACAAATAAAGCATTTTT
TTCACTGCATTCTAGTTGTGGTTTGTCCAAACTCATCAATGTATCTTATCATGTCTGGCTCTAGCTATCC
CGCCCCTAACTCCGCCCATCCCGCCCCTAACTCCGCCCAGTTCCGCCCATTCTCCGCCCCATGGCTGACT
AATTTTTTTTATTTATGCAGAGGCCGAGGCCGCCTCGGCCTCTGAGCTATTCCAGAAGTAGTGAGGAGGC
TTTTTTGGAGGCCTAGGGACGTACCCAATTCGCCCTATAGTGAGTCGTATTACGCGCGCTCACTGGCCGT
CGTTTTACAACGTCGTGACTGGGAAAACCCTGGCGTTACCCAACTTAATCGCCTTGCAGCACATCCCCCT
TTCGCCAGCTGGCGTAATAGCGAAGAGGCCCGCACCGATCGCCCTTCCCAACAGTTGCGCAGCCTGAATG
GCGAATGGG
[124 nt withheld, positions 5820-5943]
C
[91 nt withheld, positions 5945-6035]
A
[49 nt withheld, positions 6037-6085]
CCTTTGACGTTGGAGTCCACGTTCTTT
[37 nt withheld, positions 6113-6149]
ACCCTATCTCGGTCTATTCTTTTGATTTATAAGGGATTTTGCCGATTTCGGCCTATTGGTTAAAAAATGA
GCTGATTTAACAAAAATTTAACGCGAATTTTAACAAAATATTAACGCTTACAATTTAGGTGGCACTTTTC
GGGGAAATGTGCGCGGAACCCCTATTTGTTTATTTTTCTAAATACATTCAAATATGTATCCGCTCATGAG
ACAATAACCCTGATAAATGCTTCAATAATATTGAAAAAGGAAGAGTATGAGTATTCAACATTTCCGTGTC
GCCCTTATTCCCTTTTTTGCGGCATTTTGCCTTCCTGTTTTTGCTCACCCAGAAACGCTGGTGAAAGTAA
AAGATGCTGAAGATCAGTTGGGTGCACGAGTGGGTTACATCGAACTGGATCTCAACAGCGGTAAGATCCT
TGAGAGTTTTCGCCCCGAAGAACGTTTTCCAATGATGAGCACTTTTAAAGTTCTGCTATGTGGCGCGGTA
TTATCCCGTATTGACGCCGGGCAAGAGCAACTCGGTCGCCGCATACACTATTCTCAGAATGACTTGGTTG
AGTACTCACCAGTCACAGAAAAGCATCTTACGGATGGCATGACAGTAAGAGAATTATGCAGTGCTGCCAT
AACCATGAGTGATAACACTGCGGCCAACTTACTTCTGACAACGATCGGAGGACCGAAGGAGCTAACCGCT
TTTTTGCACAACATGGGGGATCATGTAACTCGCCTTGATCGTTGGGAACCGGAGCTGAATGAAGCCATAC
CAAACGACGAGCGTGACACCACGATGCCTGTAGCAATGGCAACAACGTTGCGCAAACTATTAACTGGCGA
ACTACTTACTCTAGCTTCCCGGCAACAATTAATAGACTGGATGGAGGCGGATAAAGTTGCAGGACCACTT
CTGCGCTCGGCCCTTCCGGCTGGCTGGTTTATTGCTGATAAATCTGGAGCCGGTGAGCGTGGGTCTCGCG
GTATCATTGCAGCACTGGGGCCAGATGGTAAGCCCTCCCGTATCGTAGTTATCTACACGACGGGGAGTCA
GGCAACTATGGATGAACGAAATAGACAGATCGCTGAGATAGGTGCCTCACTGATTAAGCATTGGTAACTG
TCAGACCAAGTTTACTCATATATACTTTAGATTGATTTAAAACTTCATTTTTAATTTAAAAGGATCTAGG
TGAAGATCCTTTTTGATAATCTCATGACCAAAATCCCTTAACGTGAGTTTTCGTTCCACTGAGCGTCAGA
CCCCGTAGAAAAGATCAAAGGATCTTCTTGAGATCCTTTTTTTCTGCGCGTAATCTGCTGCTTGCAAACA
AAAAAACCACCGCTACCAGCGGTGGTTTGTTTGCCGGATCAAGAGCTACCAACTCTTTTTCCGAAGGTAA
CTGGCTTCAGCAGAGCGCAGATACCAAATACTGTTCTTCTAGTGTAGCCGTAGTTAGGCCACCACTTCAA
GAACTCTGTAGCACCGCCTACATACCTCGCTCTGCTAATCCTGTTACCAGTGGCTGCTGCCAGTGGCGAT
AAGTCGTGTCTTACCGGGTTGGACTCAAGACGATAGTTACCGGATAAGGCGCAGCGGTCGGGCTGAACGG
GGGGTTCGTGCACACAGCCCAGCTTGGAGCGAACGACCTACACCGAACTGAGATACCTACAGCGTGAGCT
ATGAGAAAGCGCCACGCTTCCCGAAGGGAGAAAGGCGGACAGGTATCCGGTAAGCGGCAGGGTCGGAACA
GGAGAGCGCACGAGGGAGCTTCCAGGGGGAAACGCCTGGTATCTTTATAGTCCTGTCGGGTTTCGCCACC
TCTGACTTGAGCGTCGATTTTTGTGATGCTCGTCAGGGGGGCGGAGCCTATGGAAAAACGCCAGCAACGC
GGCCTTTTTACGGTTCCTGGCCTTTTGCTGGCCTTTTGCTCACATGTTCTTTCCTGCGTTATCCCCTGAT
TCTGTGGATAACCGTATTACCGCCTTTGAGTGAGCTGATACCGCTCGCCGCAGCCGAACGACCGAGCGCA
GCGAGTCAGTGAGCGAGGAAGCGGAAGAGCGCCCAATACGCAAACCGCCTCTCCCCGCGCGTTGGCCGAT
TCATTAATGCAGCTGGCACGACAGGTTTCCCGACTGGAAAGCGGGCAGTGAGCGCAACGCAATTAATGTG
AGTTAGCTCACTCATTAGGCACCCCAGGCTTTACACTTTATGCTTCCGGCTCGTATGTTGTGTGGAATTG
TGAGCGGATAACAATTTCACACAGGAAACAGCTATGACCATGATTACGCCAAGCGCGCAATTAACCCTCA
CTAAAGGGAACAAAAGCTGGAGCTGCAAGCTTAATGTAGTCTTATGCAATACTCTTGTAGTCTTGCAACA
TGGTAACGATGAGTTAGCAACATGCCTTACAAGGAGAGAAAAAGCACCGTGCATGCCGATTGGTGGAAGT
AAGGTGGTACGATCGTGCCTTATTAGGAAGGCAACAGACGGGTCTGACATGGATTGGACGAACCACTGAA
TTGCCGCATTGCAGAGATATTGTATTTAAGTGCCTAGCTCGATACATAAACGGGTCTCTCTGGTTAGACC
AGATCTGAGCCTGGGAGCTCTCTGGCTAACTAGGGAACCCACTGCTTAAGCCTCAATAAAGCTTGCCTTG
AGTGCTTCAAGTAGTGTGTGCCCGTCTGTTGTGTGACTCTGGTAACTAGAGATCCCTCAGACCCTTTTAG
TCAGTGTGGAAAATCTCTAGCAGTGGCGCCCGAACAGGGACTTGAAAGCGAAAGGGAAACCAGAGGAGCT
CTCTCGACGCAGGACTCGGCTTGCTGAAGCGCGCACGGCAAGAGGCGAGGGGCGGCGACTGGTGAGTACG
CCAAAAATTTTGACTAGCGGAGGCTAGAAGGAGAGAGATGGGTGCGAGAGCGTCAGTATTAAGCGGGGGA
GAATTAGATCGCGATGGGAAAAAATTCGGTTAAGGCCAGGGGGAAAGAAAAAATATAAATTAAAACATAT
AGTATGGGCAAGCAGGGAGCTAGAACGATTCGCAGTTAATCCTGGCCTGTTAGAAACATCAGAAGGCTGT
AGACAAATACTGGGACAGCTACAACCATCCCTTCAGACAGGATCAGAAGAACTTAGATCATTATATAATA
CAGTAGCAACCCTCTATTGTGTGCATCAAAGGATAGAGATAAAAGACACCAAGGAAGCTTTAGACAAGAT
AGAGGAAGAGCAAAACAAAAGTAAGACCACCGCACAGCAAGCGGCCGCTGATCTTCAGACCTGGAGGAGG
AGATATGAGGGACAATTGGAGAAGTGAATTATATAAATATAAAGTAGTAAAAATTGAACCATTAGGAGTA
GCACCCACCAAGGCAAAGAGAAGAGTGGTGCAGAGAGAAAAAAGAGCAGTGGGAATAGGAGCTTTGTTCC
TTGGGTTCTTGGGAGCAGCAGGAAGCACTATGGGCGCAGCGTCAATGACGCTGACGGTACAGGCCAGACA
ATTATTGTCTGGTATAGTGCAGCAGCAGAACAATTTGCTGAGGGCTATTGAGGCGCAACAGCATCTGTTG
CAACTCACAGTCTGGGGCATCAAGCAGCTCCAGGCAAGAATCCTGGCTGTGGAAAGATACCTAAAGGATC
AACAGCTCCTGGGGATTTGGGGTTGCTCTGGAAAACTCATTTGCACCACTGCTGTGCCTTGGAATGCTAG
TTGGAGTAATAAATCTCTGGAACAGATTTGGAATCACACGACCTGGATGGAGTGGGACAGAGAAATTAAC
AATTACACAAGCTTAATACACTCCTTAATTGAAGAATCGCAAAACCAGCAAGAAAAGAATGAACAAGAAT
TATTGGAATTAGATAAATGGGCAAGTTTGTGGAATTGGTTTAACATAACAAATTGGCTGTGGTATATAAA
ATTATTCATAATGATAGTAGGAGGCTTGGTAGGTTTAAGAATAGTTTTTGCTGTACTTTCTATAGTGAAT
AGAGTTAGGCAGGGATATTCACCATTATCGTTTCAGACCCACCTCCCAACCCCGAGGGGACCCGACAGGC
CCGAAGGAATAGAAGAAGAAGGTGGAGAGAGAGACAGAGACAGATCCATTCGATTAGTGAACGGATCTCG
ACGGTATCGATCACGAGACTAGCCTCGAGCGGCCGCCCCCTTCACCGAGGGCCTATTTCCCATGATTCCT
TCATATTTGCATATACGATACAAGGCTGTTAGAGAGATAATTGGAATTAATTTGACTGTAAACACAAAGA
TATTAGTACAAAATACGTGACGTAGAAAGTAATAATTTCTTGGGTAGTTTGCAGTTTTAAAATTATGTTT
TAAAATGGACTATCA
